Addgene plasmid #243798: TVMV-TEV-HRV-3C Proteases-mCherry
Purpose: Encodes for mammalian expression of TVMV, TEV and HRV-3C protease inputs. Construct contains a mCherry to indicate successful transfection and full plasmid read-through. Each protein is separated by a P2A self-cleaving sequence.
Depositing lab: Cole DeForest. Publication: Boolean logic-gated protein presentation through autonomously compiled molecular topology. Gharios R, Ross ML, Li A, Kottantharayil SP, Hoye J, DeForest CA. Nat Chem Biol. 2025 Oct 9. doi: 10.1038/s41589-025-02037-5. PubMed 41068299.
Backbone
  Vector backbone: pcDNA3.1(+)
  Vector type: Mammalian Expression
Growth in bacteria
  Bacterial resistance: Ampicillin, 100 μg/mL
  Growth temperature: 37°C
  Growth strain: DH5alpha
  Copy number: High Copy
Gene/Insert
  Gene/Insert name: TVMV, TEV and HRV-3C proteases
  Species: Synthetic
  Cloning method: Restriction Enzyme; 5′ cloning site Unknown (unknown if destroyed)
Terms and licenses: Academic/Nonprofit Terms; Industry Terms: Not Available to Industry
Depositor comments: MGSS-TVMV-GS(x2)-P2A-GS(x2)- SuperTEV-GS(x2)-P2A-GS(x2)-HRV-3C-GS(x2)-P2A-GS(x2)-mCherry
How to cite: TVMV-TEV-HRV-3C Proteases-mCherry was a gift from Cole DeForest (Addgene plasmid # 243798 ; http://n2t.net/addgene:243798 ; RRID:Addgene_243798)
