[The description below was written by a language model from this plasmid's Addgene catalogue record and pLannotate feature annotations shown in this document.]
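Description:
TVMV-TEV-HRV-3C Proteases-mCherry is a mammalian expression plasmid built on the pcDNA3.1(+) backbone that delivers three orthogonal viral proteases and a red fluorescent reporter from a single transcript. It is propagated in E. coli as a high-copy plasmid through a ColE1/pUC-type origin with ampicillin selection (AmpR under its own bla promoter). It also carries an f1 origin and the standard pcDNA3.1 SV40 promoter–neomycin phosphotransferase–SV40 poly(A) cassette, which would allow G418 selection in mammalian cells. Small annotated fragments such as bom, lac promoter/operator, lacI, ble and a short HIV-1 LTR match appear to be backbone remnants or incidental hits rather than functional modules.

The payload is a synthetic open reading frame driven by the CMV immediate-early enhancer/promoter and terminated by the bGH polyadenylation signal, with a T7 promoter lying just upstream of the coding region. According to the depositor, the order is TVMV protease, an engineered "SuperTEV" protease, HRV-3C protease and mCherry, each flanked by short glycine-serine linkers and separated by P2A sequences. P2A causes ribosomal skipping, so the four proteins are released as separate polypeptides. The automated annotation labels the third protease as an echovirus 3C homologue, which is a similarity match to the related picornaviral 3C protease and not a discrepancy in the insert. Because mCherry sits last, red fluorescence reports both successful transfection and translation through the whole cassette. The proteases serve as co-expressed "inputs" in mammalian cells, and the associated publication concerns Boolean logic-gated protein presentation.
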