Features (pLannotate 1.2.2; 23 found; start..end, strand, type, name):
     28..80      -  misc_feature   bom (fragment): basis of mobility region from pBR322
    235..614     +  enhancer       CMV enhancer: human cytomegalovirus immediate early enhancer
    615..818     +  promoter       CMV promoter: human cytomegalovirus (CMV) immediate early promoter
    814..847     +  LTR            5' LTR (truncated) (fragment): truncated 5' long terminal repeat (LTR) from HIV-1
    863..881     +  promoter       T7 promoter: promoter for bacteriophage T7 RNA polymerase
    929..1633    +  CDS            POLG_TVMV (fragment): Experimental evidence at protein level: Swiss-Prot protein existence level 1. [Nuclear inclusion protein A]: has RNA-binding and proteolytic activities. From Tobacco vein mottling virus (TVMV).
   1715..2422    +  CDS            POLG_TEV (fragment): Experimental evidence at protein level: Swiss-Prot protein existence level 1. [Nuclear inclusion protein A]: has RNA-binding and proteolytic activities. From Tobacco etch virus (TEV).
   2519..3064    +  CDS            POLG_ECHO9 (fragment): Protein inferred from homology: Swiss-Prot protein existence level 3. [Protease 3C]: Major viral protease that mediates proteolytic processing of the polyprotein (By similarity). Cleaves host EIF5B, contributing to host translation shutoff (By similarity). Cleaves also host PABPC1, contributing to host translation shutoff (By similarity). From Echo 9 virus (EV-9) (Coxsackievirus A23).
   3146..3850    +  CDS            mCherry: mCherry is a basic (constitutively fluorescent) red fluorescent protein published in 2004, derived from Discosoma sp.. It is reported to be a very rapidly-maturing monomer with low acid sensitivity.
   3930..4154    +  polyA_signal   bGH poly(A) signal: bovine growth hormone polyadenylation signal
   4158..4179    +  promoter       SV40 promoter (fragment): SV40 enhancer and early promoter
   4200..4628    +  rep_origin     f1 ori (sequence partly withheld): f1 bacteriophage origin of replication; arrow indicates direction of (+) strand synthesis
   4642..4971    +  promoter       SV40 promoter: SV40 enhancer and early promoter
   5038..5829    +  CDS            neo: KKA2_KLEPN - Also known as kan, nptII. Experimental evidence at protein level: Swiss-Prot protein existence level 1. Resistance to kanamycin, neomycin, paromomycin, ribostamycin, butirosin and gentamicin B. From Klebsiella pneumoniae.
   5853..6011    +  CDS            ble (fragment): BLE_KLEPN - Experimental evidence at protein level: Swiss-Prot protein existence level 1. Binding protein with a strong affinity to the bleomycin family of antibiotics. Binds to CL990; an antimitotic-antibiotic compound. From Klebsiella pneumoniae.
   6006..6127    +  polyA_signal   SV40 poly(A) signal: SV40 polyadenylation signal
   6200..6216    -  protein_bind   lac operator: The lac repressor binds to the lac operator to inhibit transcription in E. coli. This inhibition can be relieved by adding lactose or isopropyl-β-D-thiogalactopyranoside (IPTG). lac repressor encoded by lacI
   6224..6254    -  promoter       lac promoter: promoter for the E. coli lac operon
   6269..6290    -  protein_bind   CAP binding site: CAP binding activates transcription in the presence of cAMP. E. coli catabolite activator protein
   6303..6395    -  CDS            lacI (fragment): lac repressor; lacI; The lac repressor binds to the lac operator to inhibit transcription in E. coli. This inhibition can be relieved by adding lactose or isopropyl-β-D-thiogalactopyranoside (IPTG).
   6578..7166    -  rep_origin     ori: high-copy-number ColE1/pMB1/pBR322/pUC origin of replication
   7337..8197    -  CDS            AmpR: β-lactamase; bla; confers resistance to ampicillin, carbenicillin, and related antibiotics
   8198..8302    -  promoter       AmpR promoter: bla
>Addgene plasmid #243798 | TVMV-TEV-HRV-3C Proteases-mCherry | addgene full sequence | sequence record 486451 | Addgene NGS Result
GACGGATCGGGAGATCTCCCGATCCCCTATGGTGCACTCTCAGTACAATCTGCTCTGATGCCGCATAGTT
AAGCCAGTATCTGCTCCCTGCTTGTGTGTTGGAGGTCGCTGAGTAGTGCGCGAGCAAAATTTAAGCTACA
ACAAGGCAAGGCTTGACCGACAATTGCATGAAGAATCTGCTTAGGGTTAGGCGTTTTGCGCTGCTTCGCG
ATGTACGGGCCAGATATACGCGTTGACATTGATTATTGACTAGTTATTAATAGTAATCAATTACGGGGTC
ATTAGTTCATAGCCCATATATGGAGTTCCGCGTTACATAACTTACGGTAAATGGCCCGCCTGGCTGACCG
CCCAACGACCCCCGCCCATTGACGTCAATAATGACGTATGTTCCCATAGTAACGCCAATAGGGACTTTCC
ATTGACGTCAATGGGTGGAGTATTTACGGTAAACTGCCCACTTGGCAGTACATCAAGTGTATCATATGCC
AAGTACGCCCCCTATTGACGTCAATGACGGTAAATGGCCCGCCTGGCATTATGCCCAGTACATGACCTTA
TGGGACTTTCCTACTTGGCAGTACATCTACGTATTAGTCATCGCTATTACCATGGTGATGCGGTTTTGGC
AGTACATCAATGGGCGTGGATAGCGGTTTGACTCACGGGGATTTCCAAGTCTCCACCCCATTGACGTCAA
TGGGAGTTTGTTTTGGCACCAAAATCAACGGGACTTTCCAAAATGTCGTAACAACTCCGCCCCATTGACG
CAAATGGGCGGTAGGCGTGTACGGTGGGAGGTCTATATAAGCAGAGCTCTCTGGCTAACTAGAGAACCCA
CTGCTTACTGGCTTATCGAAATTAATACGACTCACTATAGGGAGACCCAAGCTGGCTAGCGTTTAAACTT
AAGCTTATGGGCTCCTCTAGCAAGGCTCTGCTGAAAGGAGTGCGGGATTTCAACCCCATCAGCGCATGCG
TGTGCCTGCTGGAGAACAGCTCTGACGGACACTCTGAAAGACTCTTCGGCATCGGCTTCGGCCCTTACAT
CATCGCCAATCAGCACCTTTTCCGGAGAAACAACGGCGAGCTGACAATCAAGACCATGCACGGAGAGTTC
AAGGTGAAGAATAGTACACAGCTGCAGATGAAACCCGTTGAGGGACGGGACATCATCGTGATCAAGATGG
CTAAGGACTTCCCTCCATTCCCCCAGAAACTGAAGTTCCGGCAGCCTACCATCAAGGATAGAGTGTGTAT
GGTGAGCACCAACTTCCAGCAGAAGAGCGTATCCAGCCTGGTGTCCGAAAGCAGTCACATCGTGCATAAG
GAAGACACCTCCTTCTGGCAGCACTGGATCACCACCAAGGACGGACAATGTGGCTCTCCTCTGGTGAGCA
TCATTGACGGCAACATCCTGGGCATCCACTCTCTCACACATACCACAAATGGGAGCAACTACTTCGTGGA
GTTCCCTGAAAAGTTTGTGGCCACGTACCTGGATGCCGCTGACGGCTGGTGCAAGAATTGGAAGTTCAAC
GCCGATAAGATCAGCTGGGGCAGCTTCACCCTGGTGGAGGATGCCCCTGAGGATGACTTCATGGCCAAGA
AGACCGTCGCCGCCATCATGGACGGTAGCGGCAGCGCCACAAACTTCAGCCTCCTCAAGCAGGCTGGGGA
CGTTGAGGAGAACCCTGGCCCCGGCTCCGGCTCTGGGGAGAGCCTGTTTAAAGGCCCCAGAGATTATAAT
CCCATCAGCTCCACCATCGTGCACCTGACAAACGAGAGCGACGGACACACCACAAGCCTGTACGGAATCG
GCTTTGGACCTTTCATCATTACCAACAAGCACCTGTTCAGACGGAACAACGGCACGCTGGTGGTGCAGAG
CCTGCACGGCGTTTTTAAGGTGAAGAACACCACCACCCTGCAGCAGCATCTGATCGACGGAAGAGACATG
ATCATCATCAGGATGCCTAAGGACTTCCCACCTTTCCCTCAGAAGCTGAAATTCAGGGAGCCTCAGAGAG
AGGAGCGGATCGTCCTGGTGACCACCAACTTCCAGACAAAAAGCATGAGCTCTATGGTGTCCGATACAAG
CAGCACCTTCCCTTCCGGCGACGGCATCTTCTGGAAGCACTGGATCCAAACCAAAGATGGCCAGTGCGGC
TCTCCCCTGGTGAGCACTAGAGATGGCTTCATCGTGGGCATCCACAGCGCTAGCAACTTCACCAACACTA
ACAACTACTTTACCAGCGTTCCTAAGAATTTCATGGAACTGCTGACCAACCAGGAAGCCCAACAATGGGT
GAGCGGTTGGCGGCTGAACGCCGATTCTGTGCTGTGGGGAGGACACAAGGTATTCATGGATAAGCCTGAA
GAACCTTTCCAGCCTGTCAAAGAGGCCACACAGCTGATGAACCGGAGAAGAAGAAGAGGCAGCGGCAGCG
CCACCAATTTCAGCCTGCTGAAGCAGGCTGGCGACGTGGAGGAAAACCCAGGCCCAGGTAGCGGCTCGGG
ACCTAACACCGAGTTCGCCCTGAGCCTACTGAGAAAGAACATCATGACCATCACCACCAGCAAGGGCGAG
TTCACCGGCCTGGGCATCCACGACAGAGTGTGCGTGATCCCCACCCATGCCCAGCCGGGAGATGATGTGT
TGGTGAACGGCCAAAAAATCCGGGTGAAGGACAAGTACAAGCTGGTGGACCCTGAAAACATCAACCTGGA
ACTGACCGTGCTGACACTGGATCGGAATGAAAAATTTCGAGACATCAGAGGCTTTATCTCTGAGGACCTG
GAAGGCGTCGACGCCACACTGGTGGTCCACAGCAACAACTTTACAAATACCATCTTGGAGGTGGGCCCTG
TGACCATGGCTGGCCTGATCAACCTGTCTAGCACACCTACAAACAGAATGATCCGATACGACTACGCCAC
AAAAACCGGCCAGTGTGGCGGAGTGCTGTGCGCCACTGGCAAAATTTTCGGCATTCACGTGGGAGGCAAT
GGCAGACAGGGCTTCTCTGCCCAGCTGAAGAAGCAGTACTTCGTGGAAAAGCAGGGCTCCGGCAGTGCCA
CAAATTTCAGCCTGCTGAAGCAGGCCGGCGACGTGGAAGAGAACCCTGGCCCCGGGAGCGGCTCCGTGAG
CAAGGGCGAGGAAGATAACATGGCTATCATCAAGGAGTTCATGAGATTCAAGGTGCACATGGAAGGCAGC
GTGAACGGTCACGAGTTTGAGATCGAGGGCGAAGGCGAAGGCAGACCCTACGAGGGAACACAGACCGCCA
AGCTGAAAGTGACAAAGGGCGGACCTCTGCCATTCGCCTGGGACATCCTGAGCCCTCAGTTCATGTATGG
CAGCAAGGCATATGTGAAGCACCCCGCCGATATCCCTGACTACCTGAAACTGTCTTTTCCTGAGGGATTC
AAGTGGGAGCGTGTGATGAACTTCGAGGACGGCGGGGTCGTGACCGTGACCCAGGACAGCTCCCTCCAGG
ACGGCGAGTTCATCTACAAGGTGAAGCTGAGGGGCACAAACTTCCCCTCTGACGGCCCCGTGATGCAGAA
GAAAACAATGGGCTGGGAGGCCAGCTCAGAAAGAATGTACCCTGAGGACGGAGCCCTGAAAGGCGAAATC
AAACAAAGACTGAAGCTGAAGGATGGAGGCCACTACGACGCCGAAGTCAAGACAACCTACAAGGCCAAAA
AGCCTGTGCAGCTGCCTGGCGCCTACAACGTGAATATCAAGCTGGACATCACCTCCCACAACGAGGACTA
CACCATCGTGGAGCAGTACGAGCGGGCCGAGGGCAGACACAGCACCGGCGGCATGGACGAGCTGTACAAG
TGAGAATTCTGCAGATATCCAGCACAGTGGCGGCCGCTCGAGTCTAGAGGGCCCGTTTAAACCCGCTGAT
CAGCCTCGACTGTGCCTTCTAGTTGCCAGCCATCTGTTGTTTGCCCCTCCCCCGTGCCTTCCTTGACCCT
GGAAGGTGCCACTCCCACTGTCCTTTCCTAATAAAATGAGGAAATTGCATCGCATTGTCTGAGTAGGTGT
CATTCTATTCTGGGGGGTGGGGTGGGGCAGGACAGCAAGGGGGAGGATTGGGAAGACAATAGCAGGCATG
CTGGGGATGCGGTGGGCTCTATGGCTTCTGAGGCGGAAAGAACCAGCTGGGGCTCTAGGGGGTATCCCC
[124 nt withheld, positions 4200-4323]
C
[91 nt withheld, positions 4325-4415]
A
[49 nt withheld, positions 4417-4465]
CCTTTGACGTTGGAGTCCACGTTCTTT
[37 nt withheld, positions 4493-4529]
ACCCTATCTCGGTCTATTCTTTTGATTTATAAGGGATTTTGCCGATTTCGGCCTATTGGTTAAAAAATGA
GCTGATTTAACAAAAATTTAACGCGAATTAATTCTGTGGAATGTGTGTCAGTTAGGGTGTGGAAAGTCCC
CAGGCTCCCCAGCAGGCAGAAGTATGCAAAGCATGCATCTCAATTAGTCAGCAACCAGGTGTGGAAAGTC
CCCAGGCTCCCCAGCAGGCAGAAGTATGCAAAGCATGCATCTCAATTAGTCAGCAACCATAGTCCCGCCC
CTAACTCCGCCCATCCCGCCCCTAACTCCGCCCAGTTCCGCCCATTCTCCGCCCCATGGCTGACTAATTT
TTTTTATTTATGCAGAGGCCGAGGCCGCCTCTGCCTCTGAGCTATTCCAGAAGTAGTGAGGAGGCTTTTT
TGGAGGCCTAGGCTTTTGCAAAAAGCTCCCGGGAGCTTGTATATCCATTTTCGGATCTGATCAAGAGACA
GGATGAGGATCGTTTCGCATGATTGAACAAGATGGATTGCACGCAGGTTCTCCGGCCGCTTGGGTGGAGA
GGCTATTCGGCTATGACTGGGCACAACAGACAATCGGCTGCTCTGATGCCGCCGTGTTCCGGCTGTCAGC
GCAGGGGCGCCCGGTTCTTTTTGTCAAGACCGACCTGTCCGGTGCCCTGAATGAACTGCAGGACGAGGCA
GCGCGGCTATCGTGGCTGGCCACGACGGGCGTTCCTTGCGCAGCTGTGCTCGACGTTGTCACTGAAGCGG
GAAGGGACTGGCTGCTATTGGGCGAAGTGCCGGGGCAGGATCTCCTGTCATCTCACCTTGCTCCTGCCGA
GAAAGTATCCATCATGGCTGATGCAATGCGGCGGCTGCATACGCTTGATCCGGCTACCTGCCCATTCGAC
CACCAAGCGAAACATCGCATCGAGCGAGCACGTACTCGGATGGAAGCCGGTCTTGTCGATCAGGATGATC
TGGACGAAGAGCATCAGGGGCTCGCGCCAGCCGAACTGTTCGCCAGGCTCAAGGCGCGCATGCCCGACGG
CGAGGATCTCGTCGTGACCCATGGCGATGCCTGCTTGCCGAATATCATGGTGGAAAATGGCCGCTTTTCT
GGATTCATCGACTGTGGCCGGCTGGGTGTGGCGGACCGCTATCAGGACATAGCGTTGGCTACCCGTGATA
TTGCTGAAGAGCTTGGCGGCGAATGGGCTGACCGCTTCCTCGTGCTTTACGGTATCGCCGCTCCCGATTC
GCAGCGCATCGCCTTCTATCGCCTTCTTGACGAGTTCTTCTGAGCGGGACTCTGGGGTTCGAAATGACCG
ACCAAGCGACGCCCAACCTGCCATCACGAGATTTCGATTCCACCGCCGCCTTCTATGAAAGGTTGGGCTT
CGGAATCGTTTTCCGGGACGCCGGCTGGATGATCCTCCAGCGCGGGGATCTCATGCTGGAGTTCTTCGCC
CACCCCAACTTGTTTATTGCAGCTTATAATGGTTACAAATAAAGCAATAGCATCACAAATTTCACAAATA
AAGCATTTTTTTCACTGCATTCTAGTTGTGGTTTGTCCAAACTCATCAATGTATCTTATCATGTCTGTAT
ACCGTCGACCTCTAGCTAGAGCTTGGCGTAATCATGGTCATAGCTGTTTCCTGTGTGAAATTGTTATCCG
CTCACAATTCCACACAACATACGAGCCGGAAGCATAAAGTGTAAAGCCTGGGGTGCCTAATGAGTGAGCT
AACTCACATTAATTGCGTTGCGCTCACTGCCCGCTTTCCAGTCGGGAAACCTGTCGTGCCAGCTGCATTA
ATGAATCGGCCAACGCGCGGGGAGAGGCGGTTTGCGTATTGGGCGCTCTTCCGCTTCCTCGCTCACTGAC
TCGCTGCGCTCGGTCGTTCGGCTGCGGCGAGCGGTATCAGCTCACTCAAAGGCGGTAATACGGTTATCCA
CAGAATCAGGGGATAACGCAGGAAAGAACATGTGAGCAAAAGGCCAGCAAAAGGCCAGGAACCGTAAAAA
GGCCGCGTTGCTGGCGTTTTTCCATAGGCTCCGCCCCCCTGACGAGCATCACAAAAATCGACGCTCAAGT
CAGAGGTGGCGAAACCCGACAGGACTATAAAGATACCAGGCGTTTCCCCCTGGAAGCTCCCTCGTGCGCT
CTCCTGTTCCGACCCTGCCGCTTACCGGATACCTGTCCGCCTTTCTCCCTTCGGGAAGCGTGGCGCTTTC
TCATAGCTCACGCTGTAGGTATCTCAGTTCGGTGTAGGTCGTTCGCTCCAAGCTGGGCTGTGTGCACGAA
CCCCCCGTTCAGCCCGACCGCTGCGCCTTATCCGGTAACTATCGTCTTGAGTCCAACCCGGTAAGACACG
ACTTATCGCCACTGGCAGCAGCCACTGGTAACAGGATTAGCAGAGCGAGGTATGTAGGCGGTGCTACAGA
GTTCTTGAAGTGGTGGCCTAACTACGGCTACACTAGAAGAACAGTATTTGGTATCTGCGCTCTGCTGAAG
CCAGTTACCTTCGGAAAAAGAGTTGGTAGCTCTTGATCCGGCAAACAAACCACCGCTGGTAGCGGTGGTT
TTTTTGTTTGCAAGCAGCAGATTACGCGCAGAAAAAAAGGATCTCAAGAAGATCCTTTGATCTTTTCTAC
GGGGTCTGACGCTCAGTGGAACGAAAACTCACGTTAAGGGATTTTGGTCATGAGATTATCAAAAAGGATC
TTCACCTAGATCCTTTTAAATTAAAAATGAAGTTTTAAATCAATCTAAAGTATATATGAGTAAACTTGGT
CTGACAGTTACCAATGCTTAATCAGTGAGGCACCTATCTCAGCGATCTGTCTATTTCGTTCATCCATAGT
TGCCTGACTCCCCGTCGTGTAGATAACTACGATACGGGAGGGCTTACCATCTGGCCCCAGTGCTGCAATG
ATACCGCGAGACCCACGCTCACCGGCTCCAGATTTATCAGCAATAAACCAGCCAGCCGGAAGGGCCGAGC
GCAGAAGTGGTCCTGCAACTTTATCCGCCTCCATCCAGTCTATTAATTGTTGCCGGGAAGCTAGAGTAAG
TAGTTCGCCAGTTAATAGTTTGCGCAACGTTGTTGCCATTGCTACAGGCATCGTGGTGTCACGCTCGTCG
TTTGGTATGGCTTCATTCAGCTCCGGTTCCCAACGATCAAGGCGAGTTACATGATCCCCCATGTTGTGCA
AAAAAGCGGTTAGCTCCTTCGGTCCTCCGATCGTTGTCAGAAGTAAGTTGGCCGCAGTGTTATCACTCAT
GGTTATGGCAGCACTGCATAATTCTCTTACTGTCATGCCATCCGTAAGATGCTTTTCTGTGACTGGTGAG
TACTCAACCAAGTCATTCTGAGAATAGTGTATGCGGCGACCGAGTTGCTCTTGCCCGGCGTCAATACGGG
ATAATACCGCGCCACATAGCAGAACTTTAAAAGTGCTCATCATTGGAAAACGTTCTTCGGGGCGAAAACT
CTCAAGGATCTTACCGCTGTTGAGATCCAGTTCGATGTAACCCACTCGTGCACCCAACTGATCTTCAGCA
TCTTTTACTTTCACCAGCGTTTCTGGGTGAGCAAAAACAGGAAGGCAAAATGCCGCAAAAAAGGGAATAA
GGGCGACACGGAAATGTTGAATACTCATACTCTTCCTTTTTCAATATTATTGAAGCATTTATCAGGGTTA
TTGTCTCATGAGCGGATACATATTTGAATGTATTTAGAAAAATAAACAAATAGGGGTTCCGCGCACATTT
CCCCGAAAAGTGCCACCTGACGTC
